>Addgene plasmid #86970 | pPD1cR | addgene full sequence | sequence record 173927 | Addgene NGS Result
TTCTTGAAGACGAAAGGGCCTCGTGATACGCCTATTTTTATAGGTTAATGTCATGATAATAATGGTTTCT
TAGACGTCAGGTGGCACTTTTCGGGGAAATGTGCGCGGAACCCCTATTTGTTTATTTTTCTAAATACATT
CAAATATGTATCCGCTCATGAGACAATAACCCTGATAAATGCTTCAATAATATTGAAAAAGGAAGAGTAT
GAGTATTCAACATTTCCGTGTCGCCCTTATTCCCTTTTTTGCGGCATTTTGCCTTCCTGTTTTTGCTCAC
CCAGAAACGCTGGTGAAAGTAAAAGATGCTGAAGATCAGTTGGGTGCACGAGTGGGTTACATCGAACTGG
ATCTCAACAGCGGTAAGATCCTTGAGAGTTTTCGCCCCGAAGAACGTTTTCCAATGATGAGCACTTTTAA
AGTTCTGCTATGTGGCGCGGTATTATCCCGTGTTGACGCCGGGCAAGAGCAACTCGGTCGCCGCATACAC
TATTCTCAGAATGACTTGGTTGAGTACTCACCAGTCACAGAAAAGCATCTTACGGATGGCATGACAGTAA
GAGAATTATGCAGTGCTGCCATAACCATGAGTGATAACACTGCGGCCAACTTACTTCTGACAACGATCGG
AGGACCGAAGGAGCTAACCGCTTTTTTGCACAACATGGGGGATCATGTAACTCGCCTTGATCGTTGGGAA
CCGGAGCTGAATGAAGCCATACCAAACGACGAGCGTGACACCACGATGCCTGCAGCAATGGCAACAACGT
TGCGCAAACTATTAACTGGCGAACTACTTACTCTAGCTTCCCGGCAACAATTAATAGACTGGATGGAGGC
GGATAAAGTTGCAGGACCACTTCTGCGCTCGGCCCTTCCGGCTGGCTGGTTTATTGCTGATAAATCTGGA
GCCGGTGAGCGTGGGTCTCGCGGTATCATTGCAGCACTGGGGCCAGATGGTAAGCCCTCCCGTATCGTAG
TTATCTACACGACGGGGAGTCAGGCAACTATGGATGAACGAAATAGACAGATCGCTGAGATAGGTGCCTC
ACTGATTAAGCATTGGTAACTGTCAGACCAAGTTTACTCATATATACTTTAGATTGATTTAAAACTTCAT
TTTTAATTTAAAAGGATCTAGGTGAAGATCCTTTTTGATAATCTCATGACCAAAATCCCTTAACGTGAGT
TTTCGTTCCACTGAGCGTCAGACCCCGTAGAAAAGATCAAAGGATCTTCTTGAGATCCTTTTTTTCTGCG
CGTAATCTGCTGCTTGCAAACAAAAAAACCACCGCTACCAGCGGTGGTTTGTTTGCCGGATCAAGAGCTA
CCAACTCTTTTTCCGAAGGTAACTGGCTTCAGCAGAGCGCAGATACCAAATACTGTCCTTCTAGTGTAGC
CGTAGTTAGGCCACCACTTCAAGAACTCTGTAGCACCGCCTACATACCTCGCTCTGCTAATCCTGTTACC
AGTGGCTGCTGCCAGTGGCGATAAGTCGTGTCTTACCGGGTTGGACTCAAGACGATAGTTACCGGATAAG
GCGCAGCGGTCGGGCTGAACGGGGGGTTCGTGCACACAGCCCAGCTTGGAGCGAACGACCTACACCGAAC
TGAGATACCTACAGCGTGAGCTATGAGAAAGCGCCACGCTTCCCGAAGGGAGAAAGGCGGACAGGTATCC
GGTAAGCGGCAGGGTCGGAACAGGAGAGCGCACGAGGGAGCTTCCAGGGGGAAACGCCTGGTATCTTTAT
AGTCCTGTCGGGTTTCGCCACCTCTGACTTGAGCGTCGATTTTTGTGATGCTCGTCAGGGGGGCGGAGCC
TATGGAAAAACGCCAGCAACGCGGCCTTTTTACGGTTCCTGGCCTTTTGCTGGCCTTTTGCTCACATGTT
CTTTCCTGCGTTATCCCCTGATTCTGTGGATAACCGTATTACCGCCTTTGAGTGAGCTGATACCGCTCGC
CGCAGCCGAACGACCGAGCGCAGCGAGTCAGTGAGCGAGGAAGCGGTTGAGCGCCTGATGCGGTATTTTC
TCCTTACGCATCTGTGCGGTATTTCACACCGCAATGGTGCACTCTCAGTACAATCTGCTCTGATGCCGCA
TAGTTAAGCCAGTATACACTCCGCTATCGCTACGTGACTGGGTCATGGCTGCGCCCCGACACCCGCCAAC
ACCCGCTGACGCGCCCTGACGGGCTTGTCTGCTCCCGGCATCCGCTTACAGACAAGCTGTGACCGTCTCC
GGGAGCTGCATGTGTCAGAGGTTTTCACCGTCATCACCGAAACGCGCGAGGCAGCTGCGGTAAAGCTCAT
CAGCGTGGTCGTGAAGCGATTCACAGATGTCTGCCTGTTCATCCGCGTCCAGCTCGTTGAGTTTCTCCAG
AAGCGTTAATGTCTGGCTTCTGATAAAGCGGGCCATGTTAAGGGCGGTTTTTTCCTGTTTGGTCACTGAT
GCCTCCGTGTAAGGGGGATTTCTGTTCATGGGGGTAATGATACCGATGAAACGAGAGAGGATGCTCACGA
TACGGGTTACTGATGATGAACATGCCCGGTTACTGGAACGTTGTGAGGGTAAACAACTGGCGGTATGGAT
GCGGCGGGACCAGAGAAAAATCACTCAGGGTCAATGCCAGCGCTTCGTTAATACAGATGTAGGTGTTCCA
CAGGGTAGCCAGCAGCATCCTGCGATGCAGATCCGGAACATAATGGTGCAGGGCGCTGACTTCCGCGTTT
CCAGACTTTACGAAACACGGAAACCGAAGACCATTCATGTTGTTGCTCAGGTCGCAGACGTTTTGCAGCA
GCAGTCGCTTCACGTTCGCTCGCGTATCGGTGATTCATTCTGCTAACCAGTAAGGCAACCCCGCCAGCCT
AGCCGGGTCCTCAACGACAGGAGCACGATCATGCGCACCCGTGGCCAGGACCCAACGCTGCCCGAGATGC
GCCGCGTGCGGCTGCTGGAGATGGCGGACGCGATGGATATGTTCTGCCAAGGGTTGGTTTGCGCATTCAC
AGTTCTCCGCAAGAATTGATTGGCTCCAATTCTTGGAGTGGTGAATCCGTTAGCGAGGTGCCGCCGGCTT
CCATTCAGGTCGAGGTGGCCCGGCTCCATGCACCGCGACGCAACGCGGGGAGGCAGACAAGGTATAGGGC
GGCGCCTACAATCCATGCCAACCCGTTCCATGTGCTCGCCGAGGCGGCATAAATCGCCGTGACGATCAGC
GGTCCAATGATCGAAGTTAGGCTGGTAAGAGCCGCGAGCGATCCTTGAAGCTGTCCCTGATGGTCGTCAT
CTACCTGCCTGGACAGCATGGCCTGCAACGCGGGCATCCCGATGCCGCCGGAAGCGAGAAGAATCATAAT
GGGGAAGGCCATCCAGCCTCGCGTCGCGAACGCCAGCAAGACGTAGCCCAGCGCGTCGGCCGCCATGCCG
GCGATAATGGCCTGCTTCTCGCCGAAACGTTTGGTGGCGGGACCAGTGACGAAGGCTTGAGCGAGGGCGT
GCAAGATTCCGAATACCGCAAGCGACAGGCCGATCATCGTCGCGCTCCAGCGAAAGCGGTCCTCGCCGAA
AATGACCCAGAGCGCTGCCGGCACCTGTCCTACGAGTTGCATGATAAAGAAGACAGTCATAAGTGCGGCG
ACGATAGTCATGCCCCGCGCCCACCGGAAGGAGCTGACTGGGTTGAAGGCTCTCAAGGGCATCGGTCGAG
ATCCCGGTGCCTAATGAGTGAGCTAACTTACATTAATTGCGTTGCGCTCACTGCCCGCTTTCCAGTCGGG
AAACCTGTCGTGCCAGCTGCATTAATGAATCGGCCAACGCGCGGGGAGAGGCGGTTTGCGTATTGGGCGC
CAGGGTGGTTTTTCTTTTCACCAGTGAGACGGGCAACAGCTGATTGCCCTTCACCGCCTGGCCCTGAGAG
AGTTGCAGCAAGCGGTCCACGCTGGTTTGCCCCAGCAGGCGAAAATCCTGTTTGATGGTGGTTAACGGCG
GGATATAACATGAGCTGTCTTCGGTATCGTCGTATCCCACTACCGAGATATCCGCACCAACGCGCAGCCC
GGACTCGGTAATGGCGCGCATTGCGCCCAGCGCCATCTGATCGTTGGCAACCAGCATCGCAGTGGGAACG
ATGCCCTCATTCAGCATTTGCATGGTTTGTTGAAAACCGGACATGGCACTCCAGTCGCCTTCCCGTTCCG
CTATCGGCTGAATTTGATTGCGAGTGAGATATTTATGCCAGCCAGCCAGACGCAGACGCGCCGAGACAGA
ACTTAATGGGCCCGCTAACAGCGCGATTTGCTGGTGACCCAATGCGACCAGATGCTCCACGCCCAGTCGC
GTACCGTCTTCATGGGAGAAAATAATACTGTTGATGGGTGTCTGGTCAGAGACATCAAGAAATAACGCCG
GAACATTAGTGCAGGCAGCTTCCACAGCAATGGCATCCTGGTCATCCAGCGGATAGTTAATGATCAGCCC
ACTGACGCGTTGCGCGAGAAGATTGTGCACCGCCGCTTTACAGGCTTCGACGCCGCTTCGTTCTACCATC
GACACCACCACGCTGGCACCCAGTTGATCGGCGCGAGATTTAATCGCCGCGACAATTTGCGACGGCGCGT
GCAGGGCCAGACTGGAGGTGGCAACGCCAATCAGCAACGACTGTTTGCCCGCCAGTTGTTGTGCCACGCG
GTTGGGAATGTAATTCAGCTCCGCCATCGCCGCTTCCACTTTTTCCCGCGTTTTCGCAGAAACGTGGCTG
GCCTGGTTCACCACGCGGGAAACGGTCTGATAAGAGACACCGGCATACTCTGCGACATCGTATAACGTTA
CTGGTTTCACATTCACCACCCTGAATTGACTCTCTTCCGGGCGCTATCATGCCATACCGCGAAAGGTTTT
GCGCCATTCGATGGTGTCCGGGATCTCGACGCTCTCCCTTATGCGACTCCTGCATTAGGAAGCAGCCCAG
TAGTAGGTTGAGGCCGTTGAGCACCGCCGCCGCAAGGAATGGTGCATGCAAGGAGATGGCGCCCAACAGT
CCCCCGGCCACGGGGCCTGCCACCATACCCACGCCGAAACAAGCGCTCATGAGCCCGAAGTGGCGAGCCC
GATCTTCCCCATCGGTGATGTCGGCGATATAGGCGCCAGCAACCGCACCTGTGGCGCCGGTGATGCCGGC
CACGATGCGTCCGGCGTAGAGGATCGAGATCTCGATCCCGCGAAATTAATACGACTCACTATAGGGGAAT
TGTGAGCGGATAACAATTCCCCTCTAGAAATAATTTTGTTTAACTTTAAGAAGGAGATATACCATGGGCA
GCAGCCATCATCATCATCATCACAGCAGCGGCCTGGTGCCGCGCGGCAGCCATATGCTGCCGAAACTGGT
GATCACCCACCGCGTTCATGATGAAATTCTGCAGCTGCTGGCGCCGCATTGCGAACTGATGACCAACCAG
ACCGATAGCACCCTGACCCGCGAAGAAATTCTGCGCCGTTGCCGCGATGCGCAGGCCATGATGGCGTTTA
TGCCGGATCGCGTGGATGCGGATTTTCTGCAGGCGTGCCCGGAACTGCGTGTGGTTGGCTGTGCGCTGAA
AGGCTTTGATAACTTTGATGTTGATGCGTGTACCGCCCGTGGTGTGTGGCTGACCTTTGTGCCGGATCTG
CTGACCGTGCCGACCGCGGAACTGGCGATTGGTCTGGCGGTGGGCCTGGGTCGCCATCTGCGTGCGGCGG
ATGCGTTTGTGCGCAGCGGCGAATTTCAGGGCTGGCAGCCGCAGTTTTATGGCACCGGCCTGGATAATGC
GACCGTTGGCATTCTGGGTATGGGTGCCATTGGCCTGGCGATGGCCGATCGCCTGCAGGGCTGGGGCGCC
ACCCTGCAGTATCATGCGCGCAAAGCGCTGGATACCCAGACCGAACAGCGCCTGGGCCTGCGTCAGGTGG
CGTGTAGCGAACTGTTTGCCAGCAGCGATTTTATTCTGCTGGCGCTGCCGCTGAACGCGGATACCCAGCA
CCTGGTGAATGCGGAACTGCTGGCGCTGGTTCGCCCGGGTGCCCTGCTGGTTAATCCGTGCCGTGGCAGC
GTTGTGGATGAAGCGGCGGTTCTGGCGGCGCTGGAACGTGGTCAGCTGGGTGGTTATGCGGCCGATGTGT
TTGAAATGGAAGATTGGGCGCGTGCGGATCGCCCGCGCCTGATTGATCCGGCGCTGCTGGCCCACCCGAA
CACCCTGTTTACCCCGCATATTGGCAGCGCGGTGCGCGCGGTGCGTCTGGAAATCGAACGCTGCGCCGCG
CAGAACATTATTCAGGTTCTGGCGGGTGCCCGCCCGATTAATGCGGCCAACCGTCTGCCGAAAGCGGAAC
CGGCGGCGTGCAGCTCTGGCCTGCCGGCGACCGGTGGCGGGAGCATGTTTAAAATTGTGTATCCGAACGC
CAAAGATTTCTTTAGCTTCATCAACAGCATTACCAACGTTACGGATTCTATCATCCTGAACTTCACCGAA
GATGGCATCTTCAGTCGTCATCTGACGGAAGATAAAGTGCTGATGGCAATCATGCGCATTCCGAAAGATG
TTCTGTCTGAATACAGTATTGATAGCCCGACCTCTGTGAAACTGGATGTGAGCTCTGTGAAGAAAATTCT
GAGCAAAGCAAGTAGCAAAAAAGCGACGATTGAACTGACCGAAACGGATTCTGGCCTGAAAATCATCATC
CGTGATGAAAAATCTTGCGCCAAAAGTACCATCTACATCAAAGCAGAAAAAGGCCAGGTTGAACAGCTGA
CGGAACCGAAAGTGAACCTGGCCGTTAATTTTACCACGGATGAAAGCGTGCTGAACGTTATCGCGGCCGA
TGTGACCCTGGTTGGTGAAGAAATGCGTATCAGCACGGAAGAAGATAAAATCAAAATTGAAGCGGGCGAA
GAAGGTAAACGCTATGTGGCCTTTCTGATGAAAGATAAACCGCTGAAAGAACTGAGCATCGATACCTCTG
CCTCTAGTAGCTACAGCGCAGAAATGTTCAAAGATGCGGTGAAAGGCCTGCGTGGTTTTAGTGCGCCGAC
GATGGTGTCTTTCGGTGAAAATCTGCCGATGAAAATTGATGTGGAAGCAGTTAGCGGCGGTCACATGATC
TTCTGGATTGCGCCGCGCCTGGGTGGCGGCGGTAGCGGCGGTGGTGGCAGCATGAACGCAAACGACAACG
TGGTCATCGTCGGTACCGGACTGGCTGGCGTTGAGGTCGCCTTCGGCCTGCGCGCCAGCGGCTGGGAAGG
CAATATCCGGTTGGTGGGGGATGCGACGGTAATTCCCCATCACCTACCACCGCTATCCAAAGCTTACTTG
GCCGGCAAAGCCACAGCGGAAAGCCTGTACCTGAGAACCCCAGATGCCTATGCAGCGCAGAACATCCAAC
TACTCGGAGGCACACAGGTAACGGCTATCAACCGCGACCGACAGCAAGTAATCCTATCGGATGGCCGGGC
ACTGGATTACGACCGGCTGGTATTGGCTACCGGAGGGCGTCCAAGACCCCTACCGGTGGCCAGTGGCGCA
GTTGGAAAGGCGAACAACTTTCGATACCTGCGCACACTGGAGGACGCCGAGTGCATTCGCCGGCAGCTGA
TTGCGGATAACCGTCTGGTGGTGATTGGTGGCGGCTACATTGGCCTTGAAGTGGCTGCCACCGCCATCAA
GGCGAACATGCACGTCACCCTGCTTGATACGGCAGCCCGGGTTCTGGAGCGGGTTACCGCCCCGCCGGTA
TCGGCCTTTTACGAGCACCTACACCGCGAAGCCGGCGTTGACATACGAACCGGCACGCAGGTGTGCGGGT
TCGAGATGTCGACCGACCAACAGAAGGTTACCGCCGTCCTCTGCGAGGACGGCACAAGGCTGCCAGCGGA
TCTGGTAATCGCCGGGATTGGCCTGATACCAAACTGCGAGTTGGCCAGTGCGGCCGGCCTGCAGGTTGAT
AACGGCATCGTGATCAACGAACACATGCAGACCTCTGATCCCTTGATCATGGCCGTCGGCGACTGTGCCC
GATTTCACAGTCAGCTCTATGACCGCTGGGTGCGTATCGAATCGGTGCCCAATGCCTTGGAGCAGGCACG
AAAGATCGCCGCCATCCTCTGTGGCAAGGTGCCACGCGATGAGGCGGCGCCCTGGTTCTGGTCCGATCAG
TATGAGATCGGATTGAAGATGGTCGGACTGTCCGAAGGGTACGACCGGATCATTGTCCGCGGCTCTTTGG
CGCAACCCGACTTCAGCGTTTTCTACCTGCAGGGAGACCGGGTATTGGCGGTCGATACAGTGAACCGTCC
AGTGGAGTTCAACCAGTCAAAACAAATAATCACGGATCGTTTGCCGGTTGAACCAAACCTACTCGGTGAC
GAAAGCGTGCCGTTAAAGGAAATCATCGCCGCCGCCAAAGCTGAACTGAGTAGTGCCTGAGGATCCGGCT
GCTAACAAAGCCCGAAAGGAAGCTGAGTTGGCTGCTGCCACCGCTGAGCAATAACTAGCATAACCCCTTG
GGGCCTCTAAACGGGTCTTGAGGGGTTTTTTGCTGAAAGGAGGAACTATATCCGGATATCCCGCAAGAGG
CCCGGCAGTACCGGCATAACCAAGCCTATGCCTACAGCATCCAGGGTGACGGTGCCGAGGATGACGATGA
GCGCATTGTTAGATTTCATACACGGTGCCTGACTGCGTTAGCAATTTAACTGTGATAAACTACCGCATTA
AAGCTTATCGATGATAAGCTGTCAAACATGAGAA
Features (pLannotate 1.2.2; 23 found; start..end, strand, type, name):
    104..208     +  promoter       AmpR promoter: bla
    209..1069    +  CDS            AmpR: β-lactamase; bla; confers resistance to ampicillin, carbenicillin, and related antibiotics
   1240..1828    +  rep_origin     ori: high-copy-number ColE1/pMB1/pBR322/pUC origin of replication
   2014..2153    -  misc_feature   bom: basis of mobility region from pBR322
   2255..2446    -  CDS            rop: Rop protein, which maintains plasmids at low copy number; rop
   2463..2843    +  CDS            YPB1_ECOLX: Protein predicted: Swiss-Prot protein existence level 4. From Escherichia coli.
   3085..3709    -  CDS            TcR (fragment): tetracycline efflux protein; tet; confers resistance to tetracycline
   3724..3745    -  protein_bind   CAP binding site: CAP binding activates transcription in the presence of cAMP. E. coli catabolite activator protein
   3758..4840    -  CDS            lacI: lac repressor; lacI; The lac repressor binds to the lac operator to inhibit transcription in E. coli. This inhibition can be relieved by adding lactose or isopropyl-β-D-thiogalactopyranoside (IPTG).
   4841..4918    -  promoter       lacI promoter: lacI
   4926..5205    -  CDS            TcR (fragment): tetracycline efflux protein; tet; confers resistance to tetracycline
   5227..5245    +  promoter       T7 promoter: promoter for bacteriophage T7 RNA polymerase
   5246..5270    +  protein_bind   lac operator: The lac repressor binds to the lac operator to inhibit transcription in E. coli. This inhibition can be relieved by adding lactose or isopropyl-β-D-thiogalactopyranoside (IPTG). lac repressor encoded by lacI
   5285..5307    +  RBS            RBS: efficient ribosome binding site from bacteriophage T7 gene 10 (Olins and Rangwala, 1989)
   5326..5342    +  CDS            capTEV™ (fragment): composite tag for in vivo biotinylation, TEV protease cleavage, and 6xHis tagging
   5353..5370    +  CDS            thrombin site: thrombin recognition and cleavage site
   5374..6381    +  CDS            ptxD: PTXD_PSEST - Experimental evidence at protein level: Swiss-Prot protein existence level 1. Catalyzes phosphite (phosphonate) oxidation. From Pseudomonas stutzeri (Pseudomonas perfectomarina).
   6415..7161    +  CDS            pcn1: PCNA1_SACS2 - Also known as pcnA-like. Experimental evidence at protein level: Swiss-Prot protein existence level 1. One of the sliding clamp subunits that acts as a moving platform for DNA processing. Responsible for tethering the catalytic subunit of DNA polymerase to DNA during high-speed replication. Heterotrimer stimulates the Holliday junction resolvase Hjc. DNA polymerase I, DNA ligase and the flap endonuclease may be constitutively associated with the PCNA heterotrimer forming a scanning complex able to couple DNA synthesis and Okazaki fragment maturation. From Saccharolobus solfataric
   7192..8457    +  CDS            camA: CAMA_PSEPU - Experimental evidence at protein level: Swiss-Prot protein existence level 1. The oxidation of camphor by cytochrome P450-CAM CamC requires the participation of the flavoprotein, putidaredoxin reductase CamA, and the iron-sulfur protein, putidaredoxin CamB, to mediate the transfer of electrons from NADH to P450 for oxygen activation. From Pseudomonas putida (Arthrobacter siderocapsulatus).
   8468..8517    +  CDS            SET1 (fragment): solubility-enhancement tag derived from T7 phage gene 10B
   8525..8572    +  terminator     T7 terminator: transcription terminator for bacteriophage T7 RNA polymerase
   8595..8699    -  CDS            TcR (fragment): tetracycline efflux protein; tet; confers resistance to tetracycline
   8747..8775    -  promoter       tet promoter: E. coli promoter for tetracycline efflux protein gene
