[The description below was written by a language model from this plasmid's Addgene catalogue record and pLannotate feature annotations shown in this document.]
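Description:
pPD1cR is a bacterial expression plasmid built on the Novagen pET-15b(+) backbone, in which one SapI recognition site was removed by mutation. It is propagated in E. coli under ampicillin selection (AmpR/β-lactamase) and replicates from a pBR322-type ColE1 origin. The bom region and the rop gene are also present, consistent with the low copy number recorded. Fragments of the tetracycline resistance gene and its promoter appear in the feature table; these are non-functional remnants of the pBR322 ancestry. The sequenced record (8,784 nt) agrees closely with the catalogued size of about 8.8 kb.

The payload is a roughly 3.1 kb synthetic open reading frame cloned between NdeI and BamHI. It is driven by a T7 promoter with an adjacent lac operator and the T7 gene 10 ribosome binding site, and it ends at the T7 terminator. The plasmid-borne lacI gene supplies repressor, so expression is IPTG-inducible in hosts that provide T7 RNA polymerase. The encoded protein begins with the backbone's N-terminal His6 tag and thrombin cleavage site. Three domains follow in order: phosphite dehydrogenase (PTDH, ptxD from Pseudomonas stutzeri, carrying E175A/A176R), the PCNA1 sliding-clamp subunit from Sulfolobus (Saccharolobus) solfataricus with a G108C substitution, and putidaredoxin reductase (PdR, camA from Pseudomonas putida).

PCNA1 is one subunit of a heterotrimeric clamp, so here it serves as an assembly scaffold. PdR passes electrons from NADH into the P450cam system, and PTDH oxidises phosphite, which can support cofactor regeneration. According to the associated publication title, such fusions were used for supramolecular assembly that immobilises a cytochrome P450 monooxygenase system as a water-insoluble gel. The record does not state the specific role of the G108C cysteine.
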