Addgene plasmid #86970: pPD1cR
Purpose: Expresses PCNA1 variant (G108C) fused phosphite dehydrogenase and putidaredoxin reductase in E. coli
Depositing lab: Teruyuki Nagamune. Depositing organization: The University of Tokyo. Publication: Supramolecular protein assembly supports immobilization of a cytochrome P450 monooxygenase system as water-insoluble gel. Tan CY, Hirakawa H, Nagamune T. Sci Rep. 2015 Mar 3;5:8648. doi: 10.1038/srep08648. PubMed 25733255.
Backbone
  Vector backbone: pET-15b(+)
  Backbone manufacturer: Novagen
  Backbone size w/o insert (bp): 5700
  Total vector size (bp): 8787
  Modifications to backbone: A SapI recognition site (GAAGAGC) was modified to GTTGAGC
  Vector type: Bacterial Expression
Growth in bacteria
  Bacterial resistance: Ampicillin, 100 μg/mL
  Growth temperature: 37°C
  Growth strain: DH5alpha
  Growth instructions: Supplement with 1% glucose is recommended to suppress leaky expression
  Copy number: Low Copy
Gene/Insert
  Gene/Insert name: PCNA1 variant (G108C) fused to phosphite dehydrogenase and putidaredoxin reductase (alt name: PTDH-PCNA1G108C-PdR)
  Species: Synthetic; Pseudomonas; Sulfolobus
  Insert size (bp): 3087
  Mutation: E175A/A176R in PTDH, G108C in PCNA1
  GenBank ID: AAA25758.1 WP_009988793.1
  Promoter: T7 promoter
  Tag / fusion protein: His6 tag (N terminal on backbone)
  Cloning method: Restriction Enzyme; 5′ cloning site NdeI (not destroyed); 3′ cloning site BamHI (not destroyed)
  Sequencing primers: 5′ T7; 3′ T7 Terminal
Resource information
  A portion of this plasmid was derived from a plasmid made by: Masahiro Goto, Kyushu University
Terms and licenses: Academic/Nonprofit Terms; Industry Terms: Not Available to Industry
How to cite: pPD1cR was a gift from Teruyuki Nagamune (Addgene plasmid # 86970 ; http://n2t.net/addgene:86970 ; RRID:Addgene_86970)
